Addgene plasmid #142267: TFORF0461
Purpose: Lentiviral vector for overexpressing transcription factor ORFs with unique 24-bp barcodes. Barcodes facilitate identification of transcription factors in pooled screens.
Depositing lab: Feng Zhang. Depositing organization: Broad Institute. Publication: A transcription factor atlas of directed differentiation. Joung J, Ma S, Tay T, Geiger-Schuller KR, Kirchgatterer PC, Verdine VK, Guo B, Arias-Garcia MA, Allen WE, Singh A, Kuksenko O, Abudayyeh OO, Gootenberg JS, Fu Z, Macrae RK, Buenrostro JD, Regev A, Zhang F. Cell. 2023 Jan 5;186(1):209-229.e26. doi: 10.1016/j.cell.2022.11.026. PubMed 36608654.
Backbone
  Vector backbone: pLX_TRC317
  Backbone manufacturer: Broad Institute Genetic Perturbation Platform
  Backbone size w/o insert (bp): 8264
  Vector type: Mammalian Expression, Lentiviral
  Selectable markers: Puromycin
Growth in bacteria
  Bacterial resistance: Ampicillin, 100 μg/mL
  Growth temperature: 37°C
  Growth strain: NEB Stable
  Copy number: High Copy
Gene/Insert
  Gene/Insert name: CREB5
  Species: H. sapiens (human)
  Insert size (bp): 1607
  Entrez Gene: CREB5 (a.k.a. CRE-BPA, CREB-5, CREBPA)
  Promoter: EF1a
  Cloning method: Unknown
  Sequencing primers: 5′ GGGTGGAGACTGAAGTTAGGCCAG; 3′ CACATAGCGTAAAAGGAGCAACATAG
Terms and licenses: Academic/Nonprofit Terms; Industry Terms: Not Available to Industry
Depositor comments: XM_005249906,XM_017012806,NM_004904,ENST00000396300 . The transcription factor ORF portion of this plasmid was synthesized by Genewiz. Please test multiple small colonies in case of plasmid recombination. To make this collection available in a timely manner, a portion of this collection was not fully sequenced by Addgene. If an Addgene verified full plasmid sequence is not available, please contact us prior to placing an order to request the full sequence.
How to cite: TFORF0461 was a gift from Feng Zhang (Addgene plasmid # 142267 ; http://n2t.net/addgene:142267 ; RRID:Addgene_142267)
