[The description below was written by a language model from this plasmid's Addgene catalogue record and pLannotate feature annotations shown in this document.]
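Description:
TFORF0461 is a lentiviral mammalian expression plasmid built on the pLX_TRC317 backbone and carrying the human CREB5 open reading frame, a transcription factor that binds cAMP response elements and activates transcription. It belongs to a barcoded transcription factor ORF collection in which each construct carries a unique 24-bp barcode, so that the overexpressed factor can be identified in pooled screens. The barcode itself is not annotated in the feature table. In bacteria the plasmid replicates from a high-copy ColE1/pUC-type origin and is selected with ampicillin through the AmpR (β-lactamase) cassette. An f1 origin and remnants of lac and T7/T3 cloning-vector sequences are also present. The depositor notes that the plasmid can recombine, as is common for LTR-containing vectors.

The viral portion has a third-generation, self-inactivating layout. An RSV promoter drives a truncated HIV-1 5' LTR to produce the genomic RNA in packaging cells. This is followed by the Ψ packaging signal with a gag fragment, the RRE for Rev-dependent nuclear export, a cPPT/CTS element, and a ΔU3 3' LTR that leaves the integrated provirus without LTR promoter activity. An SV40 poly(A) signal lies downstream of the 3' LTR. Two expression units sit between the LTRs. An SV40 early promoter drives puromycin N-acetyltransferase for selection of transduced cells. The strong constitutive EF-1α promoter drives the CREB5 coding sequence, with a downstream WPRE to enhance transcript stability and expression. No epitope tag or fluorescent reporter is annotated. The ORF was made synthetically and corresponds to the CREB5 transcript isoforms cited by the depositor. The construct is intended for stable CREB5 overexpression, alone or within pooled transcription factor screens such as directed differentiation studies.
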