Features (pLannotate 1.2.2; 31 found; start..end, strand, type, name):
      5..231     +  promoter       RSV promoter: Rous sarcoma virus enhancer/promoter
    232..412     +  LTR            5' LTR (truncated): truncated 5' long terminal repeat (LTR) from HIV-1
    459..584     +  misc_feature   HIV-1 Ψ: packaging signal of human immunodeficiency virus type 1
    568..931     +  CDS            HIV-1 gag (fragment): gag protein from human immunodeficiency virus 1; gag
   1077..1310    +  misc_feature   RRE: The Rev response element (RRE) of HIV-1 allows for Rev-dependent mRNA export from the nucleus to the cytoplasm.
   1687..1713    +  CDS            Rev (fragment): human immunodeficiency virus 1 (HIV-1) Rev protein; rev; enhances nuclear export of unspliced and incompletely spliced viral mRNAs
   1720..1743    +  promoter       SV40 promoter (fragment): SV40 early promoter
   1744..1815    +  promoter       SV40 promoter (fragment): SV40 enhancer and early promoter
   1839..1974    +  rep_origin     SV40 ori: SV40 origin of replication
   2020..2616    +  CDS            PuroR (fragment): puromycin N-acetyltransferase; pac from Streptomyces; confers resistance to puromycin
   2665..2782    +  misc_feature   cPPT/CTS: central polypurine tract and central termination sequence of HIV-1
   2847..2913    +  CDS            small t antigen (fragment): SV40 (simian virus 40) small t antigen
   2920..4098    +  promoter       EF-1α promoter: strong constitutive promoter for human elongation factor EF-1α
   4115..5617    +  CDS            CREB5: CREB5_HUMAN - Also known as CREBPA. Experimental evidence at protein level: Swiss-Prot protein existence level 1. Binds to the cAMP response element and activates transcription. From Homo sapiens (Human).
   5633..5686    +  promoter       U6 promoter (fragment): RNA polymerase III promoter for human U6 snRNA
   5728..6316    +  misc_feature   WPRE: woodchuck hepatitis virus posttranscriptional regulatory element
   6367..6386    +  misc_feature   cPPT/CTS (fragment): central polypurine tract and central termination sequence of HIV-1
   6388..6621    +  LTR            3' LTR (ΔU3): self-inactivating 3' long terminal repeat (LTR) from HIV-1
   6699..6820    +  polyA_signal   SV40 poly(A) signal: SV40 polyadenylation signal
   6860..6995    +  rep_origin     SV40 ori: SV40 origin of replication
   7016..7034    -  promoter       T7 promoter: promoter for bacteriophage T7 RNA polymerase
   7042..7197    +  CDS            lacZα (fragment): LacZα fragment of β-galactosidase; lacZ fragment
   7202..7630    +  rep_origin     f1 ori (sequence partly withheld): f1 bacteriophage origin of replication; arrow indicates direction of (+) strand synthesis
   7683..7787    +  promoter       AmpR promoter: bla
   7788..8648    +  CDS            AmpR: β-lactamase; bla; confers resistance to ampicillin, carbenicillin, and related antibiotics
   8819..9407    +  rep_origin     ori: high-copy-number ColE1/pMB1/pBR322/pUC origin of replication
   9590..9682    +  CDS            lacI (fragment): lac repressor; lacI; The lac repressor binds to the lac operator to inhibit transcription in E. coli. This inhibition can be relieved by adding lactose or isopropyl-β-D-thiogalactopyranoside (IPTG).
   9695..9716    +  protein_bind   CAP binding site: CAP binding activates transcription in the presence of cAMP. E. coli catabolite activator protein
   9731..9761    +  promoter       lac promoter: promoter for the E. coli lac operon
   9769..9785    +  protein_bind   lac operator: The lac repressor binds to the lac operator to inhibit transcription in E. coli. This inhibition can be relieved by adding lactose or isopropyl-β-D-thiogalactopyranoside (IPTG). lac repressor encoded by lacI
   9830..9848    +  promoter       T3 promoter: promoter for bacteriophage T3 RNA polymerase
>Addgene plasmid #142267 | TFORF0461 | addgene full sequence | sequence record 395757 | Addgene NGS Result
TTAATGTAGTCTTATGCAATACTCTTGTAGTCTTGCAACATGGTAACGATGAGTTAGCAACATGCCTTAC
AAGGAGAGAAAAAGCACCGTGCATGCCGATTGGTGGAAGTAAGGTGGTACGATCGTGCCTTATTAGGAAG
GCAACAGACGGGTCTGACATGGATTGGACGAACCACTGAATTGCCGCATTGCAGAGATATTGTATTTAAG
TGCCTAGCTCGATACATAAACGGGTCTCTCTGGTTAGACCAGATCTGAGCCTGGGAGCTCTCTGGCTAAC
TAGGGAACCCACTGCTTAAGCCTCAATAAAGCTTGCCTTGAGTGCTTCAAGTAGTGTGTGCCCGTCTGTT
GTGTGACTCTGGTAACTAGAGATCCCTCAGACCCTTTTAGTCAGTGTGGAAAATCTCTAGCAGTGGCGCC
CGAACAGGGACTTGAAAGCGAAAGGGAAACCAGAGGAGCTCTCTCGACGCAGGACTCGGCTTGCTGAAGC
GCGCACGGCAAGAGGCGAGGGGCGGCGACTGGTGAGTACGCCAAAAATTTTGACTAGCGGAGGCTAGAAG
GAGAGAGATGGGTGCGAGAGCGTCAGTATTAAGCGGGGGAGAATTAGATCGCGATGGGAAAAAATTCGGT
TAAGGCCAGGGGGAAAGAAAAAATATAAATTAAAACATATAGTATGGGCAAGCAGGGAGCTAGAACGATT
CGCAGTTAATCCTGGCCTGTTAGAAACATCAGAAGGCTGTAGACAAATACTGGGACAGCTACAACCATCC
CTTCAGACAGGATCAGAAGAACTTAGATCATTATATAATACAGTAGCAACCCTCTATTGTGTGCATCAAA
GGATAGAGATAAAAGACACCAAGGAAGCTTTAGACAAGATAGAGGAAGAGCAAAACAAAAGTAAGACCAC
CGCACAGCAAGCGGCCGCTGATCTTCAGACCTGGAGGAGGAGATATGAGGGACAATTGGAGAAGTGAATT
ATATAAATATAAAGTAGTAAAAATTGAACCATTAGGAGTAGCACCCACCAAGGCAAAGAGAAGAGTGGTG
CAGAGAGAAAAAAGAGCAGTGGGAATAGGAGCTTTGTTCCTTGGGTTCTTGGGAGCAGCAGGAAGCACTA
TGGGCGCAGCGTCAATGACGCTGACGGTACAGGCCAGACAATTATTGTCTGGTATAGTGCAGCAGCAGAA
CAATTTGCTGAGGGCTATTGAGGCGCAACAGCATCTGTTGCAACTCACAGTCTGGGGCATCAAGCAGCTC
CAGGCAAGAATCCTGGCTGTGGAAAGATACCTAAAGGATCAACAGCTCCTGGGGATTTGGGGTTGCTCTG
GAAAACTCATTTGCACCACTGCTGTGCCTTGGAATGCTAGTTGGAGTAATAAATCTCTGGAACAGATTTG
GAATCACACGACCTGGATGGAGTGGGACAGAGAAATTAACAATTACACAAGCTTAATACACTCCTTAATT
GAAGAATCGCAAAACCAGCAAGAAAAGAATGAACAAGAATTATTGGAATTAGATAAATGGGCAAGTTTGT
GGAATTGGTTTAACATAACAAATTGGCTGTGGTATATAAAATTATTCATAATGATAGTAGGAGGCTTGGT
AGGTTTAAGAATAGTTTTTGCTGTACTTTCTATAGTGAATAGAGTTAGGCAGGGATATTCACCATTATCG
TTTCAGACCCACCTCCCAACCCCGAGGGGACCCATGCATTGCATCTCAATTAGTCAGCAACCAGGTGTGG
AAAGTCCCCAGGCTCCCCAGCAGGCAGAAGTATGCAAAGCATGCGTCTCAATTAGTCAGCAACCATAGTC
CCGCCCCTAACTCCGCCCATCCCGCCCCTAACTCCGCCCAGTTCCGCCCATTCTCCGCCCCATGGCTGAC
TAATTTTTTTTATTTATGCAGAGGCCGAGGCCGCCTCGGCCTCTGAGCTATTCCAGAAGTAGTGAGGAGG
CTTTTTTGGAGGCCTAGGCTTTTGCAAAAAGCTTTCTAGAGGTACCACCGGAGCTTACCATGACCGAGTA
CAAGCCCACGGTGCGCCTCGCCACCCGCGACGACGTCCCCAGGGCCGTACGCACCCTCGCCGCCGCGTTC
GCCGACTACCCCGCCACGCGCCACACCGTCGATCCGGACCGCCACATCGAGCGGGTCACCGAGCTGCAAG
AACTCTTCCTCACGCGCGTCGGGCTCGACATCGGCAAGGTGTGGGTCGCGGACGACGGCGCCGCCGTGGC
GGTCTGGACCACGCCGGAGAGCGTCGAAGCGGGGGCGGTGTTCGCCGAGATCGGCCCGCGCATGGCCGAG
TTGAGCGGTTCCCGGCTGGCCGCGCAGCAACAGATGGAAGGCCTCCTGGCGCCGCACCGGCCCAAGGAGC
CCGCGTGGTTCCTGGCCACCGTCGGCGTCTCGCCCGACCACCAGGGCAAGGGTCTGGGCAGCGCCGTCGT
GCTCCCCGGAGTGGAGGCGGCCGAGCGCGCCGGGGTGCCCGCCTTCCTGGAGACCTCCGCGCCCCGCAAC
CTCCCCTTCTACGAGCGGCTCGGCTTCACCGTCACCGCCGACGTCGAGGTGCCCGAAGGACCGCGCACCT
GGTGCATGACCCGCAAGCCCGGTGCCAGTTAACGAATTCTAGATCTTGAGACAAATGGCAGTATTCATCC
ACAATTTTAAAAGAAAAGGGGGGATTGGGGGGTACAGTGCAGGGGAAAGAATAGTAGACATAATAGCAAC
AGACATACAAACTAAAGAATTACAAAAACAAATTACAAAAATTCAAAATTTTCGGGTTTATTACAGGGAC
AGCAGAGATCCACTTTGGCGCCGGCTCGAGGCCTGCAGGTGCAAAGATGGATAAAGTTTTAAACAGAGAG
GAATCTTTGCAGCTAATGGACCTTCTAGGTCTTGAAAGGAGTGGGAATTGGCTCCGGTGCCCGTCAGTGG
GCAGAGCGCACATCGCCCACAGTCCCCGAGAAGTTGGGGGGAGGGGTCGGCAATTGAACCGGTGCCTAGA
GAAGGTGGCGCGGGGTAAACTGGGAAAGTGATGTCGTGTACTGGCTCCGCCTTTTTCCCGAGGGTGGGGG
AGAACCGTATATAAGTGCAGTAGTCGCCGTGAACGTTCTTTTTCGCAACGGGTTTGCCGCCAGAACACAG
GTAAGTGCCGTGTGTGGTTCCCGCGGGCCTGGCCTCTTTACGGGTTATGGCCCTTGCGTGCCTTGAATTA
CTTCCACCTGGCTGCAGTACGTGATTCTTGATCCCGAGCTTCGGGTTGGAAGTGGGTGGGAGAGTTCGAG
GCCTTGCGCTTAAGGAGCCCCTTCGCCTCGTGCTTGAGTTGAGGCCTGGCCTGGGCGCTGGGGCCGCCGC
GTGCGAATCTGGTGGCACCTTCGCGCCTGTCTCGCTGCTTTCGATAAGTCTCTAGCCATTTAAAATTTTT
GATGACCTGCTGCGACGCTTTTTTTCTGGCAAGATAGTCTTGTAAATGCGGGCCAAGATCTGCACACTGG
TATTTCGGTTTTTGGGGCCGCGGGCGGCGACGGGGCCCGTGCGTCCCAGCGCACATGTTCGGCGAGGCGG
GGCCTGCGAGCGCGGCCACCGAGAATCGGACGGGGGTAGTCTCAAGCTGGCCGGCCTGCTCTGGTGCCTG
GCCTCGCGCCGCCGTGTATCGCCCCGCCCTGGGCGGCAAGGCTGGCCCGGTCGGCACCAGTTGCGTGAGC
GGAAAGATGGCCGCTTCCCGGCCCTGCTGCAGGGAGCTCAAAATGGAGGACGCGGCGCTCGGGAGAGCGG
GCGGGTGAGTCACCCACACAAAGGAAAAGGGCCTTTCCGTCCTCAGCCGTCGCTTCATGTGACTCCACGG
AGTACCGGGCGCCGTCCAGGCACCTCGATTAGTTCTCGAGCTTTTGGAGTACGTCGTCTTTAGGTTGGGG
GGAGGGGTTTTATGCGATGGAGTTTCCCCACACTGAGTGGGTGGAGACTGAAGTTAGGCCAGCTTGGCAC
TTGATGTAATTCTCCTTGGAATTTGCCCTTTTTGAGTTTGGATCTTGGTTCATTCTCAAGCCTCAGACAG
TGGTTCAAAGTTTTTTTCTTCCATTTCAGGTGTCGTGAGGCTAGCACCGCCACCATGAATTTGGAGCAGG
AGAGGCCGTTTGTCTGCAGTGCCCCAGGCTGCTCCCAGCGCTTCCCAACAGAGGACCATCTGATGATTCA
TAGGCACAAACATGAAATGACTTTGAAGTTTCCTTCAATAAAAACAGACAATATGTTATCAGATCAAACT
CCGACCCCAACGAGATTCCTGAAGAACTGCGAGGAGGTGGGCCTCTTCAGCGAGCTGGACTGCTCCCTGG
AGCACGAGTTCAGGAAGGCTCAGGAAGAGGAGAGCAGCAAGCGGAATATCTCGATGCATAATGCAGTTGG
TGGGGCCATGACGGGGCCCGGAACTCACCAGCTTAGCAGCGCTCGGCTGCCCAACCATGACACCAACGTT
GTGATTCAGCAAGCCATGCCGTCGCCTCAGTCCAGCTCTGTCATCACTCAGGCACCTTCCACCAACCGCC
AGATCGGGCCTGTCCCAGGCTCTCTATCTTCTCTGCTACATCTCCACAACAGACAGAGACAGCCCATGCC
AGCCTCCATGCCTGGGACCCTGCCCAACCCTACAATGCCAGGATCTTCCGCCGTCTTGATGCCAATGGAG
CGACAAATGTCAGTGAACTCCAGCATCATGGGGATGCAAGGTCCAAATCTCAGCAACCCCTGTGCTTCTC
CCCAGGTCCAGCCAATGCATTCAGAAGCCAAAATGAGGTTGAAGGCTGCATTGACTCACCACCCTGCTGC
CATGTCAAATGGGAACATGAACACCATGGGACACATGATGGAGATGATGGGCTCCCGGCAGGACCAGACG
CCACACCATCACATGCACTCGCACCCGCATCAGCACCAGACACTGCCACCCCATCACCCTTACCCACACC
AGCACCAGCACCCAGCACACCATCCTCACCCTCAACCCCATCACCAGCAGAACCATCCACATCACCACTC
CCATTCCCACCTTCATGCACACCCAGCACATCACCAGACCTCGCCACATCCGCCCCTGCACACCGGCAAC
CAAGCACAGGTTTCACCAGCAACACAACAGATGCAGCCAACCCAGACAATACAGCCACCCCAGCCCACAG
GGGGGCGCCGGCGAAGGGTGGTAGACGAGGATCCGGACGAGAGGCGGCGGAAATTTCTGGAACGGAACCG
GGCAGCTGCCACCCGCTGCAGACAGAAGAGGAAGGTCTGGGTGATGTCATTGGAAAAGAAAGCAGAAGAA
CTCACCCAGACAAACATGCAGCTTCAGAATGAAGTGTCTATGTTGAAAAATGAGGTGGCCCAGCTGAAAC
AGTTGTTGTTAACACATAAAGACTGCCCAATAACAGCCATGCAGAAAGAATCACAAGGATATCTAAGTCC
AGAGAGTAGCCCTCCTGCTAGTCCTGTCCCAGCTTGCTCCCAGCAACAAGTCATCCAGCATAATACCATC
ACTACTTCCTCATCGGTCAGCGAGGTGGTAGGAAGCTCCACCCTCAGCCAGCTCACCACTCACAGAACAG
ACCTGAATCCGATTCTTTAGTAATGAACTAGTCCGTAACTTGAAAGTATTTCGATTTCTTGGCTTTATAT
ATCTTGTGGAAAGGACGATCTTATGATAGTACCAGTAAGAAAACGCGTTAAGTCGACAATCAACCTCTGG
ATTACAAAATTTGTGAAAGATTGACTGGTATTCTTAACTATGTTGCTCCTTTTACGCTATGTGGATACGC
TGCTTTAATGCCTTTGTATCATGCTATTGCTTCCCGTATGGCTTTCATTTTCTCCTCCTTGTATAAATCC
TGGTTGCTGTCTCTTTATGAGGAGTTGTGGCCCGTTGTCAGGCAACGTGGCGTGGTGTGCACTGTGTTTG
CTGACGCAACCCCCACTGGTTGGGGCATTGCCACCACCTGTCAGCTCCTTTCCGGGACTTTCGCTTTCCC
CCTCCCTATTGCCACGGCGGAACTCATCGCCGCCTGCCTTGCCCGCTGCTGGACAGGGGCTCGGCTGTTG
GGCACTGACAATTCCGTGGTGTTGTCGGGGAAATCATCGTCCTTTCCTTGGCTGCTCGCCTGTGTTGCCA
CCTGGATTCTGCGCGGGACGTCCTTCTGCTACGTCCCTTCGGCCCTCAATCCAGCGGACCTTCCTTCCCG
CGGCCTGCTGCCGGCTCTGCGGCCTCTTCCGCGTCTTCGCCTTCGCCCTCAGACGAGTCGGATCTCCCTT
TGGGCCGCCTCCCCGCGTCGACTTTAAGACCAATGACTTACAAGGCAGCTGTAGATCTTAGCCACTTTTT
AAAAGAAAAGGGGGGACTGGAAGGGCTAATTCACTCCCAACGAAGACAAGATCTGCTTTTTGCTTGTACT
GGGTCTCTCTGGTTAGACCAGATCTGAGCCTGGGAGCTCTCTGGCTAACTAGGGAACCCACTGCTTAAGC
CTCAATAAAGCTTGCCTTGAGTGCTTCAAGTAGTGTGTGCCCGTCTGTTGTGTGACTCTGGTAACTAGAG
ATCCCTCAGACCCTTTTAGTCAGTGTGGAAAATCTCTAGCAGTACGTATAGTAGTTCATGTCATCTTATT
ATTCAGTATTTATAACTTGCAAAGAAATGAATATCAGAGAGTGAGAGGAACTTGTTTATTGCAGCTTATA
ATGGTTACAAATAAAGCAATAGCATCACAAATTTCACAAATAAAGCATTTTTTTCACTGCATTCTAGTTG
TGGTTTGTCCAAACTCATCAATGTATCTTATCATGTCTGGCTCTAGCTATCCCGCCCCTAACTCCGCCCA
TCCCGCCCCTAACTCCGCCCAGTTCCGCCCATTCTCCGCCCCATGGCTGACTAATTTTTTTTATTTATGC
AGAGGCCGAGGCCGCCTCGGCCTCTGAGCTATTCCAGAAGTAGTGAGGAGGCTTTTTTGGAGGCCTAGGG
ACGTACCCAATTCGCCCTATAGTGAGTCGTATTACGCGCGCTCACTGGCCGTCGTTTTACAACGTCGTGA
CTGGGAAAACCCTGGCGTTACCCAACTTAATCGCCTTGCAGCACATCCCCCTTTCGCCAGCTGGCGTAAT
AGCGAAGAGGCCCGCACCGATCGCCCTTCCCAACAGTTGCGCAGCCTGAATGGCGAATGGG
[124 nt withheld, positions 7202-7325]
C
[91 nt withheld, positions 7327-7417]
A
[49 nt withheld, positions 7419-7467]
CCTTTGACGTTGGAGTCCACGTTCTTT
[37 nt withheld, positions 7495-7531]
ACCCTATCTCGGTCTATTCTTTTGATTTATAAGGGATTTTGCCGATTTCGGCCTATTGGTTAAAAAATGA
GCTGATTTAACAAAAATTTAACGCGAATTTTAACAAAATATTAACGCTTACAATTTAGGTGGCACTTTTC
GGGGAAATGTGCGCGGAACCCCTATTTGTTTATTTTTCTAAATACATTCAAATATGTATCCGCTCATGAG
ACAATAACCCTGATAAATGCTTCAATAATATTGAAAAAGGAAGAGTATGAGTATTCAACATTTCCGTGTC
GCCCTTATTCCCTTTTTTGCGGCATTTTGCCTTCCTGTTTTTGCTCACCCAGAAACGCTGGTGAAAGTAA
AAGATGCTGAAGATCAGTTGGGTGCACGAGTGGGTTACATCGAACTGGATCTCAACAGCGGTAAGATCCT
TGAGAGTTTTCGCCCCGAAGAACGTTTTCCAATGATGAGCACTTTTAAAGTTCTGCTATGTGGCGCGGTA
TTATCCCGTATTGACGCCGGGCAAGAGCAACTCGGTCGCCGCATACACTATTCTCAGAATGACTTGGTTG
AGTACTCACCAGTCACAGAAAAGCATCTTACGGATGGCATGACAGTAAGAGAATTATGCAGTGCTGCCAT
AACCATGAGTGATAACACTGCGGCCAACTTACTTCTGACAACGATCGGAGGACCGAAGGAGCTAACCGCT
TTTTTGCACAACATGGGGGATCATGTAACTCGCCTTGATCGTTGGGAACCGGAGCTGAATGAAGCCATAC
CAAACGACGAGCGTGACACCACGATGCCTGTAGCAATGGCAACAACGTTGCGCAAACTATTAACTGGCGA
ACTACTTACTCTAGCTTCCCGGCAACAATTAATAGACTGGATGGAGGCGGATAAAGTTGCAGGACCACTT
CTGCGCTCGGCCCTTCCGGCTGGCTGGTTTATTGCTGATAAATCTGGAGCCGGTGAGCGTGGGTCTCGCG
GTATCATTGCAGCACTGGGGCCAGATGGTAAGCCCTCCCGTATCGTAGTTATCTACACGACGGGGAGTCA
GGCAACTATGGATGAACGAAATAGACAGATCGCTGAGATAGGTGCCTCACTGATTAAGCATTGGTAACTG
TCAGACCAAGTTTACTCATATATACTTTAGATTGATTTAAAACTTCATTTTTAATTTAAAAGGATCTAGG
TGAAGATCCTTTTTGATAATCTCATGACCAAAATCCCTTAACGTGAGTTTTCGTTCCACTGAGCGTCAGA
CCCCGTAGAAAAGATCAAAGGATCTTCTTGAGATCCTTTTTTTCTGCGCGTAATCTGCTGCTTGCAAACA
AAAAAACCACCGCTACCAGCGGTGGTTTGTTTGCCGGATCAAGAGCTACCAACTCTTTTTCCGAAGGTAA
CTGGCTTCAGCAGAGCGCAGATACCAAATACTGTTCTTCTAGTGTAGCCGTAGTTAGGCCACCACTTCAA
GAACTCTGTAGCACCGCCTACATACCTCGCTCTGCTAATCCTGTTACCAGTGGCTGCTGCCAGTGGCGAT
AAGTCGTGTCTTACCGGGTTGGACTCAAGACGATAGTTACCGGATAAGGCGCAGCGGTCGGGCTGAACGG
GGGGTTCGTGCACACAGCCCAGCTTGGAGCGAACGACCTACACCGAACTGAGATACCTACAGCGTGAGCT
ATGAGAAAGCGCCACGCTTCCCGAAGGGAGAAAGGCGGACAGGTATCCGGTAAGCGGCAGGGTCGGAACA
GGAGAGCGCACGAGGGAGCTTCCAGGGGGAAACGCCTGGTATCTTTATAGTCCTGTCGGGTTTCGCCACC
TCTGACTTGAGCGTCGATTTTTGTGATGCTCGTCAGGGGGGCGGAGCCTATGGAAAAACGCCAGCAACGC
GGCCTTTTTACGGTTCCTGGCCTTTTGCTGGCCTTTTGCTCACATGTTCTTTCCTGCGTTATCCCCTGAT
TCTGTGGATAACCGTATTACCGCCTTTGAGTGAGCTGATACCGCTCGCCGCAGCCGAACGACCGAGCGCA
GCGAGTCAGTGAGCGAGGAAGCGGAAGAGCGCCCAATACGCAAACCGCCTCTCCCCGCGCGTTGGCCGAT
TCATTAATGCAGCTGGCACGACAGGTTTCCCGACTGGAAAGCGGGCAGTGAGCGCAACGCAATTAATGTG
AGTTAGCTCACTCATTAGGCACCCCAGGCTTTACACTTTATGCTTCCGGCTCGTATGTTGTGTGGAATTG
TGAGCGGATAACAATTTCACACAGGAAACAGCTATGACCATGATTACGCCAAGCGCGCAATTAACCCTCA
CTAAAGGGAACAAAAGCTGGAGCTGCAAGC
