>Addgene plasmid #142267 | TFORF0461 | depositor partial sequence | sequence record 278939 | Insert
ACCGCCACCATGAATTTGGAGCAGGAGAGGCCGTTTGTCTGCAGTGCCCCAGGCTGCTCCCAGCGCTTCC
CAACAGAGGACCATCTGATGATTCATAGGCACAAACATGAAATGACTTTGAAGTTTCCTTCAATAAAAAC
AGACAATATGTTATCAGATCAAACTCCGACCCCAACGAGATTCCTGAAGAACTGCGAGGAGGTGGGCCTC
TTCAGCGAGCTGGACTGCTCCCTGGAGCACGAGTTCAGGAAGGCTCAGGAAGAGGAGAGCAGCAAGCGGA
ATATCTCGATGCATAATGCAGTTGGTGGGGCCATGACGGGGCCCGGAACTCACCAGCTTAGCAGCGCTCG
GCTGCCCAACCATGACACCAACGTTGTGATTCAGCAAGCCATGCCGTCGCCTCAGTCCAGCTCTGTCATC
ACTCAGGCACCTTCCACCAACCGCCAGATCGGGCCTGTCCCAGGCTCTCTATCTTCTCTGCTACATCTCC
ACAACAGACAGAGACAGCCCATGCCAGCCTCCATGCCTGGGACCCTGCCCAACCCTACAATGCCAGGATC
TTCCGCCGTCTTGATGCCAATGGAGCGACAAATGTCAGTGAACTCCAGCATCATGGGGATGCAAGGTCCA
AATCTCAGCAACCCCTGTGCTTCTCCCCAGGTCCAGCCAATGCATTCAGAAGCCAAAATGAGGTTGAAGG
CTGCATTGACTCACCACCCTGCTGCCATGTCAAATGGGAACATGAACACCATGGGACACATGATGGAGAT
GATGGGCTCCCGGCAGGACCAGACGCCACACCATCACATGCACTCGCACCCGCATCAGCACCAGACACTG
CCACCCCATCACCCTTACCCACACCAGCACCAGCACCCAGCACACCATCCTCACCCTCAACCCCATCACC
AGCAGAACCATCCACATCACCACTCCCATTCCCACCTTCATGCACACCCAGCACATCACCAGACCTCGCC
ACATCCGCCCCTGCACACCGGCAACCAAGCACAGGTTTCACCAGCAACACAACAGATGCAGCCAACCCAG
ACAATACAGCCACCCCAGCCCACAGGGGGGCGCCGGCGAAGGGTGGTAGACGAGGATCCGGACGAGAGGC
GGCGGAAATTTCTGGAACGGAACCGGGCAGCTGCCACCCGCTGCAGACAGAAGAGGAAGGTCTGGGTGAT
GTCATTGGAAAAGAAAGCAGAAGAACTCACCCAGACAAACATGCAGCTTCAGAATGAAGTGTCTATGTTG
AAAAATGAGGTGGCCCAGCTGAAACAGTTGTTGTTAACACATAAAGACTGCCCAATAACAGCCATGCAGA
AAGAATCACAAGGATATCTAAGTCCAGAGAGTAGCCCTCCTGCTAGTCCTGTCCCAGCTTGCTCCCAGCA
ACAAGTCATCCAGCATAATACCATCACTACTTCCTCATCGGTCAGCGAGGTGGTAGGAAGCTCCACCCTC
AGCCAGCTCACCACTCACAGAACAGACCTGAATCCGATTCTTTAGTAATGAACTAGTCCGTAACTTGAAA
GTATTTCGATTTCTTGGCTTTATATATCTTGTGGAAAGGACGATCTTATGATAGTACCAGTAAGAAA
