>Addgene plasmid #142267 | TFORF0461 | depositor partial sequence | sequence record 278940 | Barcode
TCTTATGATAGTACCAGTAAGAAA
